Addgene plasmid #161319: pDONR221-SLC39A6_STOP
Purpose: Gateway entry clone with codon-optimized ORF sequence for subcloning into custom expression vectors. Contains a STOP codon at the end of the codon-optimized ORF sequence.
Depositing lab: RESOLUTE Consortium & Giulio Superti-Furga. Depositing organization: CeMM Research Center for Molecular Medicine. Publication: The RESOLUTE consortium: unlocking SLC transporters for drug discovery. Superti-Furga G, Lackner D, Wiedmer T, Ingles-Prieto A, Barbosa B, Girardi E, Goldmann U, Gurtl B, Klavins K, Klimek C, Lindinger S, Lineiro-Retes E, Muller AC, Onstein S, Redinger G, Reil D, Sedlyarov V, Wolf G, Crawford M, Everley R, ... Steppan CM. Nat Rev Drug Discov. 2020 Jul;19(7):429-430. doi: 10.1038/d41573-020-00056-6. PubMed 32265506.
Backbone
  Vector backbone: pDONR221
  Backbone manufacturer: ThermoFisher Scientific
  Backbone size w/o insert (bp): 2550
  Vector type: Mammalian Expression
Growth in bacteria
  Bacterial resistance: Kanamycin, 50 μg/mL
  Growth temperature: 37°C
  Growth strain: NEB Stable
  Copy number: High Copy
Gene/Insert
  Gene/Insert name: SLC39A6 (alt name: LIV-1)
  Species: H. sapiens (human)
  Insert size (bp): 2268
  Entrez Gene: SLC39A6 (a.k.a. LIV-1, LIV1, ZIP6)
  Cloning method: Gateway Cloning
  Sequencing primers: 5′ M13-fwd; 3′ M13-rev
Terms and licenses: Academic/Nonprofit Terms; Industry Terms
Depositor comments: This plasmid contains a STOP codon at the end of the codon-optimized ORF. For the version of this plasmid that does not contain a STOP codon, please see Addgene plasmid 132153 For more information on the full Resolute plasmid collection, please see www.addgene.org/depositor-collections/re-solute/. Please provide your feedback on this plasmid to the RESOLUTE consortium by filling out their RESOLUTE repository feedback form: https://forms.office.com/Pages/ResponsePage.aspx?id=0e05yklzmkS7rjFGQL4N7z4feCLQvEJAmVcOCM_u885UN1JJRko0Ukg4TVQwNTZLOUxPQVJWT1NHUCQlQCN0PWcu
How to cite: pDONR221-SLC39A6_STOP was a gift from RESOLUTE Consortium & Giulio Superti-Furga (Addgene plasmid # 161319 ; http://n2t.net/addgene:161319 ; RRID:Addgene_161319)
