[The description below was written by a language model from this plasmid's Addgene catalogue record and pLannotate feature annotations shown in this document.]
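Description:
pDONR221-SLC39A6_STOP is a Gateway entry clone built on the pDONR221 backbone, carrying a codon-optimized open reading frame for human SLC39A6 (also known as LIV-1 or ZIP6), a solute carrier annotated as a probable zinc-influx transporter. The sequenced plasmid is about 4.8 kb, with an insert of roughly 2.3 kb. It is propagated in E. coli from a high-copy ColE1/pUC-type origin and selected with kanamycin through an aminoglycoside phosphotransferase (KanR) gene. Although the catalogue lists the vector type as mammalian expression, the feature table shows no eukaryotic promoter or polyadenylation signal. The plasmid is therefore a shuttle for the ORF rather than an expression construct in its own right.

The SLC39A6 coding sequence lies between attL1 and attL2 sites, the recombination sites recognised in the Gateway LR reaction. This lets the ORF be transferred directionally into any attR-containing destination vector, which then supplies the promoter, tags and selection markers required. This version keeps a stop codon at the end of the ORF, so it suits expression of the untagged protein or N-terminal fusions. A C-terminal tag supplied by a destination vector would not be translated, and a companion clone without the stop codon exists for that purpose. Other backbone elements include rrnB T1 and T2 transcription terminators upstream of the cassette, which shield the insert from read-through transcription, and a T7 promoter adjacent to attL2. Short lacI and lacZα fragments are also annotated and are likely backbone remnants. The plasmid belongs to a consortium collection of solute carrier ORF clones made to support SLC transporter research and drug discovery.
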