Features (pLannotate 1.2.2; 10 found; start..end, strand, type, name):
      1..100     +  protein_bind   attL1: mutant version of attL; recombination site for the Gateway® LR reaction LR Clonase™
    106..2370    +  CDS            SLC39A6: S39A6_HUMAN - Also known as LIV1, ZIP6. Experimental evidence at protein level: Swiss-Prot protein existence level 1. May act as a zinc-influx transporter. From Homo sapiens (Human).
   2375..2474    -  protein_bind   attL2: mutant version of attL; recombination site for the Gateway® LR reaction LR Clonase™
   2492..2510    -  promoter       T7 promoter: promoter for bacteriophage T7 RNA polymerase
   2644..3453    +  CDS            KanR: aminoglycoside phosphotransferase; aph(3')-Ia; confers resistance to kanamycin in bacteria or G418 (Geneticin®) in eukaryotes
   3600..4188    +  rep_origin     ori: high-copy-number ColE1/pMB1/pBR322/pUC origin of replication
   4371..4463    +  CDS            lacI (fragment): lac repressor; lacI; The lac repressor binds to the lac operator to inhibit transcription in E. coli. This inhibition can be relieved by adding lactose or isopropyl-β-D-thiogalactopyranoside (IPTG).
   4518..4545    -  terminator     rrnB T2 terminator: transcription terminator T2 from the E. coli rrnB gene
   4677..4720    +  terminator     rrnB T1 terminator: Escherichia coli rrnB; transcription terminator T1 from the E. coli rrnB gene
   4767..4803    -  CDS            lacZα (fragment): LacZα fragment of β-galactosidase; lacZ fragment
>Addgene plasmid #161319 | pDONR221-SLC39A6_STOP | addgene full sequence | sequence record 360703 | Addgene NGS Result
CAAATAATGATTTTATTTTGACTGATAGTGACCTGTTCGTTGCAACACATTGATGAGCAATGCTTTTTTA
TAATGCCAACTTTGTACAAAAAAGCAGGCTCCACCATGGCCAGGAAGCTGTCTGTGATCCTGATCCTGAC
CTTCGCCCTGAGCGTGACAAATCCTCTGCACGAGCTGAAGGCCGCCGCCTTTCCCCAGACCACAGAGAAG
ATCTCCCCTAATTGGGAGTCTGGCATCAACGTGGATCTGGCCATCAGCACCCGGCAGTACCACCTGCAGC
AGCTGTTCTACAGATATGGCGAGAACAATAGCCTGTCCGTGGAGGGCTTTAGGAAGCTGCTGCAGAACAT
CGGCATCGACAAGATCAAGCGCATCCACATCCACCACGATCACGACCACCACAGCGACCACGAGCACCAC
TCCGATCACGAGCGGCACTCTGACCACGAGCACCACAGCGAGCATGAACACCACTCCGATCACGACCACC
ACTCTCACCACAATCACGCCGCCAGCGGCAAGAACAAGAGAAAGGCCCTGTGCCCAGATCACGACTCCGA
TAGCTCCGGCAAGGATCCCAGGAATTCTCAGGGCAAGGGAGCACACAGGCCTGAGCACGCATCCGGCCGG
AGAAATGTGAAGGACTCTGTGAGCGCCTCCGAGGTGACCTCTACAGTGTACAACACCGTGAGCGAGGGCA
CACACTTCCTGGAGACCATCGAGACACCTCGGCCAGGCAAGCTGTTTCCAAAGGACGTGTCTAGCTCCAC
CCCCCCTTCCGTGACATCTAAGAGCAGGGTGTCTCGCCTGGCCGGCAGAAAGACCAATGAGTCCGTGTCT
GAGCCTCGGAAGGGCTTCATGTATAGCAGAAACACAAATGAGAACCCACAGGAGTGTTTTAACGCCAGCA
AGCTGCTGACCTCCCACGGCATGGGCATCCAGGTGCCACTGAATGCCACAGAGTTCAACTACCTGTGCCC
CGCCATCATCAATCAGATCGATGCCCGGAGCTGTCTGATCCACACCTCCGAGAAGAAGGCCGAGATCCCA
CCCAAGACATATTCCCTGCAGATCGCCTGGGTGGGCGGCTTCATCGCCATCAGCATCATCTCCTTTCTGT
CTCTGCTGGGCGTGATCCTGGTGCCCCTGATGAACAGGGTGTTCTTTAAGTTCCTGCTGAGCTTTCTGGT
GGCCCTGGCAGTGGGCACCCTGTCCGGCGACGCCTTCCTGCACCTGCTGCCTCACAGCCACGCATCCCAC
CACCACAGCCACTCCCACGAGGAGCCAGCCATGGAGATGAAGCGCGGCCCCCTGTTCAGCCACCTGTCTA
GCCAGAATATCGAGGAGTCTGCCTACTTTGATAGCACCTGGAAGGGACTGACAGCCCTGGGAGGACTGTA
TTTCATGTTTCTGGTGGAGCACGTGCTGACCCTGATCAAGCAGTTTAAGGACAAGAAGAAGAAGAACCAG
AAGAAGCCTGAGAACGACGATGACGTGGAGATCAAGAAGCAGCTGTCCAAGTACGAGTCTCAGCTGAGCA
CAAACGAGGAGAAGGTGGATACCGATGACAGGACAGAGGGCTATCTGCGCGCCGATTCCCAGGAGCCTTC
TCACTTCGACAGCCAGCAGCCAGCCGTGCTGGAGGAGGAGGAAGTGATGATCGCCCACGCCCACCCCCAG
GAGGTGTACAATGAGTATGTGCCTAGAGGCTGCAAGAACAAGTGTCACAGCCACTTTCACGATACCCTGG
GCCAGTCCGATGACCTGATCCACCACCACCACGACTACCACCACATCCTGCATCACCACCACCACCAGAA
TCACCACCCACACTCTCACAGCCAGCGGTATTCCAGAGAGGAGCTGAAGGATGCAGGAGTGGCCACACTG
GCATGGATGGTCATCATGGGCGATGGCCTGCACAACTTCTCTGACGGACTGGCAATCGGAGCAGCCTTTA
CCGAGGGACTGTCCTCTGGCCTGTCCACATCTGTGGCCGTGTTCTGCCACGAGCTGCCACACGAGCTGGG
CGACTTTGCCGTGCTGCTGAAGGCCGGCATGACCGTGAAGCAGGCCGTGCTGTACAATGCCCTGTCTGCC
ATGCTGGCCTATCTGGGCATGGCCACCGGCATCTTCATCGGCCACTACGCCGAGAACGTGAGCATGTGGA
TCTTCGCCCTGACAGCCGGCCTGTTTATGTATGTGGCCCTGGTGGACATGGTGCCCGAGATGCTGCACAA
TGACGCCTCCGATCACGGCTGTTCTAGATGGGGCTACTTCTTTCTGCAGAACGCCGGCATGCTGCTGGGC
TTCGGCATCATGCTGCTGATCTCCATCTTTGAGCACAAGATCGTGTTCCGCATCAACTTTTAAGACCCAG
CTTTCTTGTACAAAGTTGGCATTATAAGAAAGCATTGCTTATCAATTTGTTGCAACGAACAGGTCACTAT
CAGTCAAAATAAAATCATTATTTGCCATCCAGCTGATATCCCCTATAGTGAGTCGTATTACATGGTCATA
GCTGTTTCCTGGCAGCTCTGGCCCGTGTCTCAAAATCTCTGATGTTACATTGCACAAGATAAAAATATAT
CATCATGAACAATAAAACTGTCTGCTTACATAAACAGTAATACAAGGGGTGTTATGAGCCATATTCAACG
GGAAACGTCGAGGCCGCGATTAAATTCCAACATGGATGCTGATTTATATGGGTATAAATGGGCTCGCGAT
AATGTCGGGCAATCAGGTGCGACAATCTATCGCTTGTATGGGAAGCCCGATGCGCCAGAGTTGTTTCTGA
AACATGGCAAAGGTAGCGTTGCCAATGATGTTACAGATGAGATGGTCAGACTAAACTGGCTGACGGAATT
TATGCCTCTTCCGACCATCAAGCATTTTATCCGTACTCCTGATGATGCATGGTTACTCACCACTGCGATC
CCCGGAAAAACAGCATTCCAGGTATTAGAAGAATATCCTGATTCAGGTGAAAATATTGTTGATGCGCTGG
CAGTGTTCCTGCGCCGGTTGCATTCGATTCCTGTTTGTAATTGTCCTTTTAACAGCGATCGCGTATTTCG
TCTCGCTCAGGCGCAATCACGAATGAATAACGGTTTGGTTGATGCGAGTGATTTTGATGACGAGCGTAAT
GGCTGGCCTGTTGAACAAGTCTGGAAAGAAATGCATAAACTTTTGCCATTCTCACCGGATTCAGTCGTCA
CTCATGGTGATTTCTCACTTGATAACCTTATTTTTGACGAGGGGAAATTAATAGGTTGTATTGATGTTGG
ACGAGTCGGAATCGCAGACCGATACCAGGATCTTGCCATCCTATGGAACTGCCTCGGTGAGTTTTCTCCT
TCATTACAGAAACGGCTTTTTCAAAAATATGGTATTGATAATCCTGATATGAATAAATTGCAGTTTCATT
TGATGCTCGATGAGTTTTTCTAATCAGAATTGGTTAATTGGTTGTAACACTGGCAGAGCATTACGCTGAC
TTGACGGGACGGCGCAAGCTCATGACCAAAATCCCTTAACGTGAGTTACGCGTCGTTCCACTGAGCGTCA
GACCCCGTAGAAAAGATCAAAGGATCTTCTTGAGATCCTTTTTTTCTGCGCGTAATCTGCTGCTTGCAAA
CAAAAAAACCACCGCTACCAGCGGTGGTTTGTTTGCCGGATCAAGAGCTACCAACTCTTTTTCCGAAGGT
AACTGGCTTCAGCAGAGCGCAGATACCAAATACTGTTCTTCTAGTGTAGCCGTAGTTAGGCCACCACTTC
AAGAACTCTGTAGCACCGCCTACATACCTCGCTCTGCTAATCCTGTTACCAGTGGCTGCTGCCAGTGGCG
ATAAGTCGTGTCTTACCGGGTTGGACTCAAGACGATAGTTACCGGATAAGGCGCAGCGGTCGGGCTGAAC
GGGGGGTTCGTGCACACAGCCCAGCTTGGAGCGAACGACCTACACCGAACTGAGATACCTACAGCGTGAG
CTATGAGAAAGCGCCACGCTTCCCGAAGGGAGAAAGGCGGACAGGTATCCGGTAAGCGGCAGGGTCGGAA
CAGGAGAGCGCACGAGGGAGCTTCCAGGGGGAAACGCCTGGTATCTTTATAGTCCTGTCGGGTTTCGCCA
CCTCTGACTTGAGCGTCGATTTTTGTGATGCTCGTCAGGGGGGCGGAGCCTATGGAAAAACGCCAGCAAC
GCGGCCTTTTTACGGTTCCTGGCCTTTTGCTGGCCTTTTGCTCACATGTTCTTTCCTGCGTTATCCCCTG
ATTCTGTGGATAACCGTATTACCGCCTTTGAGTGAGCTGATACCGCTCGCCGCAGCCGAACGACCGAGCG
CAGCGAGTCAGTGAGCGAGGAAGCGGAAGAGCGCCCAATACGCAAACCGCCTCTCCCCGCGCGTTGGCCG
ATTCATTAATGCAGCTGGCACGACAGGTTTCCCGACTGGAAAGCGGGCAGTGAGCGCAACGCAATTAATA
CGCGTACCGCTAGCCAGGAAGAGTTTGTAGAAACGCAAAAAGGCCATCCGTCAGGATGGCCTTCTGCTTA
GTTTGATGCCTGGCAGTTTATGGCGGGCGTCCTGCCCGCCACCCTCCGGGCCGTTGCTTCACAACGTTCA
AATCCGCTCCCGGCGGATTTGTCCTACTCAGGAGAGCGTTCACCGACAAACAACAGATAAAACGAAAGGC
CCAGTCTTCCGACTGAGCCTTTCGTTTTATTTGATGCCTGGCAGTTCCCTACTCTCGCGTTAACGCTAGC
ATGGATGTTTTCCCAGTCACGACGTTGTAAAACGACGGCCAGTCTTAAGCTCGGGCCC
