>Addgene plasmid #161319 | pDONR221-SLC39A6_STOP | depositor partial sequence | sequence record 312573 | Codon-optimized ORF of SLC39A6
ATGGCCAGGAAGCTGTCTGTGATCCTGATCCTGACCTTCGCCCTGAGCGTGACAAATCCTCTGCACGAGC
TGAAGGCCGCCGCCTTTCCCCAGACCACAGAGAAGATCTCCCCTAATTGGGAGTCTGGCATCAACGTGGA
TCTGGCCATCAGCACCCGGCAGTACCACCTGCAGCAGCTGTTCTACAGATATGGCGAGAACAATAGCCTG
TCCGTGGAGGGCTTTAGGAAGCTGCTGCAGAACATCGGCATCGACAAGATCAAGCGCATCCACATCCACC
ACGATCACGACCACCACAGCGACCACGAGCACCACTCCGATCACGAGCGGCACTCTGACCACGAGCACCA
CAGCGAGCATGAACACCACTCCGATCACGACCACCACTCTCACCACAATCACGCCGCCAGCGGCAAGAAC
AAGAGAAAGGCCCTGTGCCCAGATCACGACTCCGATAGCTCCGGCAAGGATCCCAGGAATTCTCAGGGCA
AGGGAGCACACAGGCCTGAGCACGCATCCGGCCGGAGAAATGTGAAGGACTCTGTGAGCGCCTCCGAGGT
GACCTCTACAGTGTACAACACCGTGAGCGAGGGCACACACTTCCTGGAGACCATCGAGACACCTCGGCCA
GGCAAGCTGTTTCCAAAGGACGTGTCTAGCTCCACCCCCCCTTCCGTGACATCTAAGAGCAGGGTGTCTC
GCCTGGCCGGCAGAAAGACCAATGAGTCCGTGTCTGAGCCTCGGAAGGGCTTCATGTATAGCAGAAACAC
AAATGAGAACCCACAGGAGTGTTTTAACGCCAGCAAGCTGCTGACCTCCCACGGCATGGGCATCCAGGTG
CCACTGAATGCCACAGAGTTCAACTACCTGTGCCCCGCCATCATCAATCAGATCGATGCCCGGAGCTGTC
TGATCCACACCTCCGAGAAGAAGGCCGAGATCCCACCCAAGACATATTCCCTGCAGATCGCCTGGGTGGG
CGGCTTCATCGCCATCAGCATCATCTCCTTTCTGTCTCTGCTGGGCGTGATCCTGGTGCCCCTGATGAAC
AGGGTGTTCTTTAAGTTCCTGCTGAGCTTTCTGGTGGCCCTGGCAGTGGGCACCCTGTCCGGCGACGCCT
TCCTGCACCTGCTGCCTCACAGCCACGCATCCCACCACCACAGCCACTCCCACGAGGAGCCAGCCATGGA
GATGAAGCGCGGCCCCCTGTTCAGCCACCTGTCTAGCCAGAATATCGAGGAGTCTGCCTACTTTGATAGC
ACCTGGAAGGGACTGACAGCCCTGGGAGGACTGTATTTCATGTTTCTGGTGGAGCACGTGCTGACCCTGA
TCAAGCAGTTTAAGGACAAGAAGAAGAAGAACCAGAAGAAGCCTGAGAACGACGATGACGTGGAGATCAA
GAAGCAGCTGTCCAAGTACGAGTCTCAGCTGAGCACAAACGAGGAGAAGGTGGATACCGATGACAGGACA
GAGGGCTATCTGCGCGCCGATTCCCAGGAGCCTTCTCACTTCGACAGCCAGCAGCCAGCCGTGCTGGAGG
AGGAGGAAGTGATGATCGCCCACGCCCACCCCCAGGAGGTGTACAATGAGTATGTGCCTAGAGGCTGCAA
GAACAAGTGTCACAGCCACTTTCACGATACCCTGGGCCAGTCCGATGACCTGATCCACCACCACCACGAC
TACCACCACATCCTGCATCACCACCACCACCAGAATCACCACCCACACTCTCACAGCCAGCGGTATTCCA
GAGAGGAGCTGAAGGATGCAGGAGTGGCCACACTGGCATGGATGGTCATCATGGGCGATGGCCTGCACAA
CTTCTCTGACGGACTGGCAATCGGAGCAGCCTTTACCGAGGGACTGTCCTCTGGCCTGTCCACATCTGTG
GCCGTGTTCTGCCACGAGCTGCCACACGAGCTGGGCGACTTTGCCGTGCTGCTGAAGGCCGGCATGACCG
TGAAGCAGGCCGTGCTGTACAATGCCCTGTCTGCCATGCTGGCCTATCTGGGCATGGCCACCGGCATCTT
CATCGGCCACTACGCCGAGAACGTGAGCATGTGGATCTTCGCCCTGACAGCCGGCCTGTTTATGTATGTG
GCCCTGGTGGACATGGTGCCCGAGATGCTGCACAATGACGCCTCCGATCACGGCTGTTCTAGATGGGGCT
ACTTCTTTCTGCAGAACGCCGGCATGCTGCTGGGCTTCGGCATCATGCTGCTGATCTCCATCTTTGAGCA
CAAGATCGTGTTCCGCATCAACTTTTAA
